Addgene plasmid #121710: KP301: pMVP (L5-L4) mCherry-P2A
Purpose: pMVP L5-L4 entry plasmid, contains mCherry-P2A for 4-component MultiSite Gateway Pro assembly. Allows expression of N-term mCherry linked by P2A to gene of interest.
Depositing lab: Christopher Newgard. Depositing organization: Duke University. Publication: Creation of versatile cloning platforms for transgene expression and dCas9-based epigenome editing. Haldeman JM, Conway AE, Arlotto ME, Slentz DH, Muoio DM, Becker TC, Newgard CB. Nucleic Acids Res. 2018 Dec 27. pii: 5264291. doi: 10.1093/nar/gky1286. PubMed 30590691.
Backbone
  Vector backbone: pDONR221 P5-P4
  Backbone manufacturer: Invitrogen
  Backbone size w/o insert (bp): 2554
  Vector type: Synthetic Biology ; pMVP Gateway Entry Plasmid
Growth in bacteria
  Bacterial resistance: Kanamycin, 50 μg/mL
  Growth temperature: 37°C
  Growth strain: DH5alpha
  Copy number: High Copy
Gene/Insert
  Gene/Insert name: mCherry-P2A (open)
  Species: Synthetic
  Insert size (bp): 852
  Cloning method: Gateway Cloning
  Sequencing primers: 5′ M13F; 3′ M13R
Terms and licenses: Academic/Nonprofit Terms; Industry Terms: Not Available to Industry
How to cite: KP301: pMVP (L5-L4) mCherry-P2A was a gift from Christopher Newgard (Addgene plasmid # 121710 ; http://n2t.net/addgene:121710 ; RRID:Addgene_121710)
