[The description below was written by a language model from this plasmid's Addgene catalogue record and pLannotate feature annotations shown in this document.]
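Description:
KP301: pMVP (L5-L4) mCherry-P2A is a Gateway entry plasmid from the pMVP modular cloning platform, built on the Invitrogen pDONR221 P5-P4 backbone. It is a small (about 3.4 kb), high-copy bacterial plasmid carrying a ColE1/pUC-type origin of replication and a kanamycin resistance gene (aminoglycoside phosphotransferase) for selection in E. coli. Upstream of the cloning region sit the rrnB T1 and T2 transcription terminators typical of pDONR vectors, which insulate the insert from read-through transcription. Short lacI and lacZα fragments and a T7 promoter flanking the cassette are backbone remnants rather than functional parts of the payload.

The payload is a synthetic insert of roughly 850 bp bounded by attL5 and attL4 recombination sites. It consists of a Xenopus β-globin 5'-UTR translational enhancer followed by the mCherry red fluorescent protein coding sequence and, according to the catalogue entry, a P2A self-cleaving peptide. The P2A itself was not called in the feature table but would occupy the gap between mCherry and attL4. The insert is described as "open", which presumably means it lacks a stop codon so that translation continues into the next module. The plasmid has no promoter driving the insert. It is instead designed as one component of a four-fragment MultiSite Gateway Pro LR reaction, in which the attL5/attL4 module is joined in fixed order and orientation with other entry modules (the record does not specify them, beyond a gene of interest) into a destination vector. The resulting construct expresses mCherry N-terminal to the gene of interest, with ribosomal skipping at P2A yielding the reporter and the target protein as separate polypeptides from a single transcript, so that red fluorescence marks expressing cells.
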