Features (pLannotate 1.2.2; 11 found; start..end, strand, type, name):
    121..213     +  CDS            lacI (fragment): lac repressor; lacI; The lac repressor binds to the lac operator to inhibit transcription in E. coli. This inhibition can be relieved by adding lactose or isopropyl-β-D-thiogalactopyranoside (IPTG).
    268..295     -  terminator     rrnB T2 terminator: transcription terminator T2 from the E. coli rrnB gene
    427..470     +  terminator     rrnB T1 terminator: Escherichia coli rrnB; transcription terminator T1 from the E. coli rrnB gene
    517..553     -  CDS            lacZα (fragment): LacZα fragment of β-galactosidase; lacZ fragment
    570..665     +  protein_bind   attL5: mutant version of attL; recombination site for the Gateway® LR reaction LR Clonase™
    680..722     +  5'UTR          Xenopus globin 5'-UTR: translational enhancer from the 5'-UTR of the major beta-globin gene of Xenopus laevis
    734..1441    +  CDS            mCherry: mCherry is a basic (constitutively fluorescent) red fluorescent protein published in 2004, derived from Discosoma sp.. It is reported to be a very rapidly-maturing monomer with low acid sensitivity.
   1521..1616    -  protein_bind   attL4: mutant version of attL; recombination site for the Gateway® LR reaction LR Clonase™
   1648..1666    -  promoter       T7 promoter: promoter for bacteriophage T7 RNA polymerase
   1800..2609    +  CDS            KanR: aminoglycoside phosphotransferase; aph(3')-Ia; confers resistance to kanamycin in bacteria or G418 (Geneticin®) in eukaryotes
   2756..3344    +  rep_origin     ori: high-copy-number ColE1/pMB1/pBR322/pUC origin of replication
>Addgene plasmid #121710 | KP301: pMVP (L5-L4) mCherry-P2A | addgene full sequence | sequence record 237060 | Addgene NGS Result
CTTTCCTGCGTTATCCCCTGATTCTGTGGATAACCGTATTACCGCCTTTGAGTGAGCTGATACCGCTCGC
CGCAGCCGAACGACCGAGCGCAGCGAGTCAGTGAGCGAGGAAGCGGAAGAGCGCCCAATACGCAAACCGC
CTCTCCCCGCGCGTTGGCCGATTCATTAATGCAGCTGGCACGACAGGTTTCCCGACTGGAAAGCGGGCAG
TGAGCGCAACGCAATTAATACGCGTACCGCTAGCCAGGAAGAGTTTGTAGAAACGCAAAAAGGCCATCCG
TCAGGATGGCCTTCTGCTTAGTTTGATGCCTGGCAGTTTATGGCGGGCGTCCTGCCCGCCACCCTCCGGG
CCGTTGCTTCACAACGTTCAAATCCGCTCCCGGCGGATTTGTCCTACTCAGGAGAGCGTTCACCGACAAA
CAACAGATAAAACGAAAGGCCCAGTCTTCCGACTGAGCCTTTCGTTTTATTTGATGCCTGGCAGTTCCCT
ACTCTCGCGTTAACGCTAGCATGGATGTTTTCCCAGTCACGACGTTGTAAAACGACGGCCAGTCTTAAGC
TCGGGCCCCAAATAATGATTTTATTTTGACTGATAGTGACCTGTTCGTTGCAACAAATTGATGAGCAATG
CTTTTTTATAATGCCAACTTTGTATACAAAAGTTGTAGAATACAAGCTTCTTGTTCTTTTTGCAGAAGCT
CAGAATAAACGCTCAACTTTGGCAGATCTGAACATGGTGAGCAAGGGCGAGGAGGATAACATGGCCATCA
TCAAGGAGTTCATGCGCTTCAAGGTGCACATGGAGGGCTCCGTGAACGGCCACGAGTTCGAGATCGAGGG
CGAGGGCGAGGGCCGCCCCTACGAGGGCACCCAGACCGCCAAGCTGAAGGTGACCAAGGGTGGCCCCCTG
CCCTTCGCCTGGGACATCCTGTCCCCTCAGTTCATGTACGGCTCCAAGGCCTACGTGAAGCACCCCGCCG
ACATCCCCGACTACTTGAAGCTGTCCTTCCCCGAGGGCTTCAAGTGGGAGCGCGTGATGAACTTCGAGGA
CGGCGGCGTGGTGACCGTGACCCAGGACTCCTCCCTGCAGGACGGCGAGTTCATCTACAAGGTGAAGCTG
CGCGGCACCAACTTCCCCTCCGACGGCCCCGTAATGCAGAAGAAGACCATGGGCTGGGAGGCCTCCTCCG
AGCGGATGTACCCCGAGGACGGCGCCCTGAAGGGCGAGATCAAGCAGAGGCTGAAGCTGAAGGACGGCGG
CCACTACGACGCTGAGGTCAAGACCACCTACAAGGCCAAGAAGCCCGTGCAGCTGCCCGGCGCCTACAAC
GTCAACATCAAGTTGGACATCACCTCCCACAACGAGGACTACACCATCGTGGAACAGTACGAACGCGCCG
AGGGCCGCCACTCCACCGGCGGCATGGACGAGCTGTACAAGGCCGGATCCGGAGCTACTAATTTCTCTCT
GTTAAAGCAGGCAGGAGATGTGGAGGAGAATCCAGGTCCTAAGGCCCACCCAACTTTTCTATACAAAGTT
GGCATTATAAGAAAGCATTGCTTATCAATTTGTTGCAACGAACAGGTCACTATCAGTCAAAATAAAATCA
TTATTTGCCATCCAGCTGCAGGGCGGCCGCGATATCCCCTATAGTGAGTCGTATTACATGGTCATAGCTG
TTTCCTGGCAGCTCTGGCCCGTGTCTCAAAATCTCTGATGTTACATTGCACAAGATAAAAATATATCATC
ATGAACAATAAAACTGTCTGCTTACATAAACAGTAATACAAGGGGTGTTATGAGCCATATTCAACGGGAA
ACGTCGAGGCCGCGATTAAATTCCAACATGGATGCTGATTTATATGGGTATAAATGGGCTCGCGATAATG
TCGGGCAATCAGGTGCGACAATCTATCGCTTGTATGGGAAGCCCGATGCGCCAGAGTTGTTTCTGAAACA
TGGCAAAGGTAGCGTTGCCAATGATGTTACAGATGAGATGGTCAGACTAAACTGGCTGACGGAATTTATG
CCTCTTCCGACCATCAAGCATTTTATCCGTACTCCTGATGATGCATGGTTACTCACCACTGCGATCCCCG
GAAAAACAGCATTCCAGGTATTAGAAGAATATCCTGATTCAGGTGAAAATATTGTTGATGCGCTGGCAGT
GTTCCTGCGCCGGTTGCATTCGATTCCTGTTTGTAATTGTCCTTTTAACAGCGATCGCGTATTTCGTCTC
GCTCAGGCGCAATCACGAATGAATAACGGTTTGGTTGATGCGAGTGATTTTGATGACGAGCGTAATGGCT
GGCCTGTTGAACAAGTCTGGAAAGAAATGCATAAACTTTTGCCATTCTCACCGGATTCAGTCGTCACTCA
TGGTGATTTCTCACTTGATAACCTTATTTTTGACGAGGGGAAATTAATAGGTTGTATTGATGTTGGACGA
GTCGGAATCGCAGACCGATACCAGGATCTTGCCATCCTATGGAACTGCCTCGGTGAGTTTTCTCCTTCAT
TACAGAAACGGCTTTTTCAAAAATATGGTATTGATAATCCTGATATGAATAAATTGCAGTTTCATTTGAT
GCTCGATGAGTTTTTCTAATCAGAATTGGTTAATTGGTTGTAACACTGGCAGAGCATTACGCTGACTTGA
CGGGACGGCGCAAGCTCATGACCAAAATCCCTTAACGTGAGTTACGCGTCGTTCCACTGAGCGTCAGACC
CCGTAGAAAAGATCAAAGGATCTTCTTGAGATCCTTTTTTTCTGCGCGTAATCTGCTGCTTGCAAACAAA
AAAACCACCGCTACCAGCGGTGGTTTGTTTGCCGGATCAAGAGCTACCAACTCTTTTTCCGAAGGTAACT
GGCTTCAGCAGAGCGCAGATACCAAATACTGTTCTTCTAGTGTAGCCGTAGTTAGGCCACCACTTCAAGA
ACTCTGTAGCACCGCCTACATACCTCGCTCTGCTAATCCTGTTACCAGTGGCTGCTGCCAGTGGCGATAA
GTCGTGTCTTACCGGGTTGGACTCAAGACGATAGTTACCGGATAAGGCGCAGCGGTCGGGCTGAACGGGG
GGTTCGTGCACACAGCCCAGCTTGGAGCGAACGACCTACACCGAACTGAGATACCTACAGCGTGAGCTAT
GAGAAAGCGCCACGCTTCCCGAAGGGAGAAAGGCGGACAGGTATCCGGTAAGCGGCAGGGTCGGAACAGG
AGAGCGCACGAGGGAGCTTCCAGGGGGAAACGCCTGGTATCTTTATAGTCCTGTCGGGTTTCGCCACCTC
TGACTTGAGCGTCGATTTTTGTGATGCTCGTCAGGGGGGCGGAGCCTATGGAAAAACGCCAGCAACGCGG
CCTTTTTACGGTTCCTGGCCTTTTGCTGGCCTTTTGCTCACATGTT
